Addgene plasmid #83144: Hs.KRAS4b G12S
Purpose: Gateway ORF Entry clone of human KRAS4B [NM_004985.4 ] with stop codon (for native or N-terminal fusions), G12S mutation
Depositing lab: Dominic Esposito. Depositing organization: National Cancer Institute (NCI).
Backbone
  Vector backbone: pDonor-255
  Backbone size w/o insert (bp): 2693
  Vector type: Gateway Entry Clone
Growth in bacteria
  Bacterial resistance: Spectinomycin, 50 μg/mL
  Growth temperature: 37°C
  Growth strain: DH10B
  Copy number: High Copy
Gene/Insert
  Gene/Insert name: KRAS
  Species: H. sapiens (human)
  Insert size (bp): 567
  Mutation: G12S
  GenBank ID: NM_004985.4
  Entrez Gene: KRAS (a.k.a. 'C-K-RAS, C-K-RAS, CFC2, K-RAS2A, K-RAS2B, K-RAS4A, K-RAS4B, K-Ras, K-Ras 2, KI-RAS, KRAS1, KRAS2, NS, NS3, OES, RALD, RASK2, c-Ki-ras, c-Ki-ras2)
  Cloning method: Gateway Cloning
  Sequencing primers: 5′ M13F 23-mer (5'-CCCAGTCACGACGTTGTAAAACG); 3′ attLR 23-mer (5'-TAACATCAGAGATTTTGAGACAC)
Terms and licenses: Academic/Nonprofit Terms; Industry Terms: Not Available to Industry
How to cite: Hs.KRAS4b G12S was a gift from Dominic Esposito (Addgene plasmid # 83144 ; http://n2t.net/addgene:83144 ; RRID:Addgene_83144)
