[The description below was written by a language model from this plasmid's Addgene catalogue record and pLannotate feature annotations shown in this document.]
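Description:
Hs.KRAS4b G12S is a Gateway entry clone built on the pDonor-255 backbone, carrying the human KRAS4B open reading frame with the oncogenic G12S substitution at codon 12. It is a small (about 3.3 kb) bacterial plasmid with no expression function of its own. It replicates in E. coli at high copy from a ColE1/pUC-type origin and is selected with spectinomycin through the aadA (SmR) aminoglycoside adenylyltransferase gene. That gene appears to be driven by a fragment of the class 1 integron Pc promoter annotated upstream of it. The short gentamicin acetyltransferase, lacZα and lacI fragments in the annotation are nonfunctional remnants of the backbone's construction. The rrnB T1 and T2 terminators lie upstream of the recombination cassette, where they would typically insulate the insert from read-through transcription.

The 567 bp K-Ras coding sequence sits between two attL recombination sites. The automated annotation labels these attL3 and a partial attL2, so the exact identity of the upstream site should be checked against the depositor's description. No promoter, tag or reporter is annotated next to the ORF. Expression is obtained by transferring the insert with an LR Clonase reaction into a destination vector, which supplies the promoter and any fusion partners. The ORF retains its stop codon, so the clone suits production of native KRAS or N-terminally tagged fusions, but not C-terminal fusions. This also preserves the native C-terminus of the protein. According to the record, the clone serves as a source of the G12S mutant allele for building expression constructs; specific downstream applications are not stated.
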