Features (pLannotate 1.2.2; 11 found; start..end, strand, type, name):
     18..54      -  CDS            lacZα (fragment): LacZα fragment of β-galactosidase; lacZ fragment
     85..180     +  protein_bind   attL3: mutant version of attL; recombination site for the Gateway® LR reaction LR Clonase™
    186..752     +  CDS            K-Ras: human small GTPase proto-oncoprotein
    757..850     -  protein_bind   attL2 (fragment): mutant version of attL; recombination site for the Gateway® LR reaction LR Clonase™
    965..988     +  promoter       Pc promoter (fragment): intI1 (promoter lies within the coding sequence); class 1 integron promoter
   1164..1220    +  CDS            GmR (fragment): gentamycin acetyltransferase; aacC1; confers resistance to gentamycin
   1227..2018    +  CDS            SmR: aminoglycoside adenylyltransferase (Murphy, 1985); aadA; confers resistance to spectinomycin and streptomycin
   2111..2699    +  rep_origin     ori: high-copy-number ColE1/pMB1/pBR322/pUC origin of replication
   2882..2974    +  CDS            lacI (fragment): lac repressor; lacI; The lac repressor binds to the lac operator to inhibit transcription in E. coli. This inhibition can be relieved by adding lactose or isopropyl-β-D-thiogalactopyranoside (IPTG).
   3029..3056    -  terminator     rrnB T2 terminator: transcription terminator T2 from the E. coli rrnB gene
   3188..3231    +  terminator     rrnB T1 terminator: Escherichia coli rrnB; transcription terminator T1 from the E. coli rrnB gene
>Addgene plasmid #83144 | Hs.KRAS4b G12S | depositor full sequence | sequence record 158107 | Full Sequence
TTAACGCTAGCATGGATGTTTTCCCAGTCACGACGTTGTAAAACGACGGCCAGTCTTAAAATTCGAGCTC
GGTCCGAGGATCCGAAATAATGATTTTATTTTGACTGATAGTGACCTGTTCGTTGCAACAAATTGATAAG
CAATGCTTTTTTATAATGCCAACTTTGTACAAAAAAGTTGGCACCATGACTGAATATAAACTTGTGGTAG
TTGGAGCTAGTGGCGTAGGCAAGAGTGCCTTGACGATACAGCTAATTCAGAATCATTTTGTGGACGAATA
TGATCCAACAATAGAGGATTCCTACAGGAAGCAAGTAGTAATTGATGGAGAAACCTGTCTCTTGGATATT
CTCGACACAGCAGGTCAAGAGGAGTACAGTGCAATGAGGGACCAGTACATGAGGACTGGGGAGGGCTTTC
TTTGTGTATTTGCCATAAATAATACTAAATCATTTGAAGATATTCACCATTATAGAGAACAAATTAAAAG
AGTTAAGGACTCTGAAGATGTACCTATGGTCCTAGTAGGAAATAAATGTGATTTGCCTTCTAGAACAGTA
GACACAAAACAGGCTCAGGACTTAGCAAGAAGTTATGGAATTCCTTTTATTGAAACATCAGCAAAGACAA
GACAGGGTGTTGATGATGCCTTCTATACATTAGTTCGAGAAATTCGAAAACATAAAGAAAAGATGAGCAA
AGATGGTAAAAAGAAGAAAAAGAAGTCAAAGACAAAGTGTGTAATTATGTAATCAACTTTCTTGTACAAA
GTTGGCATTATAGGAAAGCATTGCTTATCAATTTGTTGCAACGAACAGGTCACTATCAGTCAAAATAAAA
TCATTATTTGCATGCAAGCTTAGATCCTCTAGACCAGCCAGGACAGAAATGCCTCGACTTCGCTGCTACC
CAAGGTTGCCGGGTGACGCACACCGTGGAAACGGATGAAGGCACGAACCCAGTGGACATAAGCCTGTTCG
GTTCGTAAGCTGTAATGCAAGTAGCGTATGCGCTCACGCAACTGGTCCAGAACCTTGACCGAACGCAGCG
GTGGTAACGGCGCAGTGGCGGTTTTCATGGCTTGTTATGACTGTTTTTTTGGGGTACAGTCTATGCCTCG
GGCATCCAAGCAGCAAGCGCGTTACGCCGTGGGTCGATGTTTGATGTTATGGAGCAGCAACGATGTTACG
CAGCAGGGCAGTCGCCCTAAAACAAAGTTAAACATTATGAGGGAAGCGGTGATCGCCGAAGTATCGACTC
AACTATCAGAGGTAGTTGGCGTCATCGAGCGCCATCTCGAACCGACGTTGCTGGCCGTACATTTGTACGG
CTCCGCAGTGGATGGCGGCCTGAAGCCACACAGTGATATTGATTTGCTGGTTACGGTGACCGTAAGGCTT
GATGAAACAACGCGGCGAGCTTTGATCAACGACCTTTTGGAAACTTCGGCTTCCCCTGGAGAGAGCGAGA
TTCTCCGCGCTGTAGAAGTCACCATTGTTGTGCACGACGACATCATTCCGTGGCGTTATCCAGCTAAGCG
CGAACTGCAATTTGGAGAATGGCAGCGCAATGACATTCTTGCAGGTATCTTCGAGCCAGCCACGATCGAC
ATTGATCTGGCTATCTTGCTGACAAAAGCAAGAGAACATAGCGTTGCCTTGGTAGGTCCAGCGGCGGAGG
AACTCTTTGATCCGGTTCCTGAACAGGATCTATTTGAGGCGCTAAATGAAACCTTAACGCTATGGAACTC
GCCGCCCGACTGGGCTGGCGATGAGCGAAATGTAGTGCTTACGTTGTCCCGCATTTGGTACAGCGCAGTA
ACCGGCAAAATCGCGCCGAAGGATGTCGCTGCCGACTGGGCAATGGAGCGCCTGCCGGCCCAGTATCAGC
CCGTCATACTTGAAGCTAGACAGGCTTATCTTGGACAAGAAGAAGATCGCTTGGCCTCGCGCGCAGATCA
GTTGGAAGAATTTGTCCACTACGTGAAAGGCGAGATCACCAAGGTAGTCGGCAAATAACCCTCGAGCCAC
CCATGACCAAAATCCCTTAACGTGAGTTACGCGTCGTTCCACTGAGCGTCAGACCCCGTAGAAAAGATCA
AAGGATCTTCTTGAGATCCTTTTTTTCTGCGCGTAATCTGCTGCTTGCAAACAAAAAAACCACCGCTACC
AGCGGTGGTTTGTTTGCCGGATCAAGAGCTACCAACTCTTTTTCCGAAGGTAACTGGCTTCAGCAGAGCG
CAGATACCAAATACTGTCCTTCTAGTGTAGCCGTAGTTAGGCCACCACTTCAAGAACTCTGTAGCACCGC
CTACATACCTCGCTCTGCTAATCCTGTTACCAGTGGCTGCTGCCAGTGGCGATAAGTCGTGTCTTACCGG
GTTGGACTCAAGACGATAGTTACCGGATAAGGCGCAGCGGTCGGGCTGAACGGGGGGTTCGTGCACACAG
CCCAGCTTGGAGCGAACGACCTACACCGAACTGAGATACCTACAGCGTGAGCATTGAGAAAGCGCCACGC
TTCCCGAAGGGAGAAAGGCGGACAGGTATCCGGTAAGCGGCAGGGTCGGAACAGGAGAGCGCACGAGGGA
GCTTCCAGGGGGAAACGCCTGGTATCTTTATAGTCCTGTCGGGTTTCGCCACCTCTGACTTGAGCGTCGA
TTTTTGTGATGCTCGTCAGGGGGGCGGAGCCTATGGAAAAACGCCAGCAACGCGGCCTTTTTACGGTTCC
TGGCCTTTTGCTGGCCTTTTGCTCACATGTTCTTTCCTGCGTTATCCCCTGATTCTGTGGATAACCGTAT
TACCGCCTTTGAGTGAGCTGATACCGCTCGCCGCAGCCGAACGACCGAGCGCAGCGAGTCAGTGAGCGAG
GAAGCGGAAGAGCGCCCAATACGCAAACCGCCTCTCCCCGCGCGTTGGCCGATTCATTAATGCAGCTGGC
ACGACAGGTTTCCCGACTGGAAAGCGGGCAGTGAGCGCAACGCAATTAATACGCGTACCGCTAGCCAGGA
AGAGTTTGTAGAAACGCAAAAAGGCCATCCGTCAGGATGGCCTTCTGCTTAGTTTGATGCCTGGCAGTTT
ATGGCGGGCGTCCTGCCCGCCACCCTCCGGGCCGTTGCTTCACAACGTTCAAATCCGCTCCCGGCGGATT
TGTCCTACTCAGGAGAGCGTTCACCGACAAACAACAGATAAAACGAAAGGCCCAGTCTTCCGACTGAGCC
TTTCGTTTTATTTGATGCCTGGCAGTTCCCTACTCTCGCG
