>Addgene plasmid #83144 | Hs.KRAS4b G12S | addgene partial sequence | sequence record 159036 | M13pUC-Fwd 5'-CCCAGTCACGACGTTGTAAAACG-3'
AATTCGAGCTCGGTCCGAGGATCCGAAATAATGATTTTATTTTGACTGATAGTGACCTGTTCGTTGCAAC
AAATTGATAAGCAATGCTTTTTTATAATGCCAACTTTGTACAAAAAAGTTGGCACCATGACTGAATATAA
ACTTGTGGTAGTTGGAGCTAGTGGCGTAGGCAAGAGTGCCTTGACGATACAGCTAATTCAGAATCATTTT
GTGGACGAATATGATCCAACAATAGAGGATTCCTACAGGAAGCAAGTAGTAATTGATGGAGAAACCTGTC
TCTTGGATATTCTCGACACAGCAGGTCAAGAGGAGTACAGTGCAATGAGGGACCAGTACATGAGGACTGG
GGAGGGCTTTCTTTGTGTATTTGCCATAAATAATACTAAATCATTTGAAGATATTCACCATTATAGAGAA
CAAATTAAAAGAGTTAAGGACTCTGAAGATGTACCTATGGTCCTAGTAGGAAATAAATGTGATTTGCCTT
CTAGAACAGTAGACACAAAACAGGCTCAGGACTTAGCAAGAAGTTATGGAATTCCTTTTATTGAAACATC
AGCAAAGACAAGACAGGGTGTTGATGATGCCTTCTATACATTAGTTCGAGAAATTCGAAAACATAAAGAA
AAGATGAGCAAAGATGGTAAAAAGAAGAAAAAGAAGTCAAAGACAAAGTGTGTAATTATGTAATCAACTT
TCTTGTACAAAGTTGGCATTATAGGAAAGCATTGCTTATCAATTTGTTGCAACGAACAGGTCACTATCAG
TCAAAATAAAATCATTATTTGCATGCAAGCTTAGATCCTCTAGACCAGCCAGGACAGAAATGCCTCGACT
TCGCTGCTACCCAAGGTTGCCGGGTGACGCACACCGTGGAAA
